Addgene plasmid #121361: pUC57-Kan_ina168_g11067
Purpose: Level 0 Golden-Gate compatible vector
Depositing lab: Sophien Kamoun. Depositing organization: Sainsbury Laboratory, Norwich. Publication: A Clone Resource of Magnaporthe oryzae Effectors That Share Sequence and Structural Similarities Across Host-Specific Lineages. Petit-Houdenot Y, Langner T, Harant A, Win J, Kamoun S. Mol Plant Microbe Interact. 2020 Aug;33(8):1032-1035. doi: 10.1094/MPMI-03-20-0052-A. Epub 2020 Jun 22. PubMed 32460610.
Backbone
  Vector backbone: pUC57-Kan
  Backbone size w/o insert (bp): 2626
  Vector type: Golden Gate
  Selectable markers: lacZ
Growth in bacteria
  Bacterial resistance: Kanamycin, 50 μg/mL
  Growth temperature: 37°C
  Growth strain: DH5alpha
  Copy number: High Copy
Gene/Insert
  Gene/Insert name: ina168_g11067
  Mutation: Magnaporthe oryzae
  Cloning method: Restriction Enzyme; 5′ cloning site EcoRV (unknown if destroyed); 3′ cloning site EcoRV (unknown if destroyed)
  Sequencing primers: 5′ M13Fw; 3′ M13Rv
Terms and licenses: Academic/Nonprofit Terms; Industry Terms: Not Available to Industry
How to cite: pUC57-Kan_ina168_g11067 was a gift from Sophien Kamoun (Addgene plasmid # 121361 ; http://n2t.net/addgene:121361 ; RRID:Addgene_121361)
