[The description below was written by a language model from this plasmid's Addgene catalogue record and pLannotate feature annotations shown in this document.]
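Description:
pUC57-Kan_ina168_g11067 is a small, high-copy bacterial cloning plasmid that serves as a Level 0 module in a Golden Gate assembly system. It is built on the pUC57-Kan backbone and totals 3,280 bp, of which the backbone is recorded as 2,626 bp. It replicates in E. coli from a ColE1/pUC-type origin and is selected with kanamycin through an aph(3')-Ia aminoglycoside phosphotransferase gene, which the annotation places downstream of a bla (AmpR) promoter. Short remnants of the bom, rop and lacI regions are also detected. These are backbone leftovers rather than functional elements.

The insert, ina168_g11067, is a Magnaporthe oryzae sequence; the species appears in the record's mutation field. The associated publication describes a clone resource of effector genes from this blast fungus, so the insert is presumably a candidate effector coding sequence, although the record gives no functional description of it. It was placed at the EcoRV site within the lacZα region. This fits the feature table, where only a fragment of lacZα is annotated and an unannotated stretch of roughly 700 bp separates it from the lac promoter, operator and CAP binding site. That gap presumably holds the insert, which the automated annotation did not recognise. lacZ is listed as a selectable marker, reflecting the backbone's blue/white screening capacity. M13 forward and reverse primer sites flank the cloning region for sequence verification.

No eukaryotic promoter, tag or terminator is recorded, and the type IIS enzyme and overhangs are not stated. As a Level 0 part, the plasmid is intended as a donor from which the insert is released and combined with other modules into higher-level expression constructs.
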