Features (pLannotate 1.2.2; 10 found; start..end, strand, type, name):
    137..236     +  misc_feature   bom (fragment): basis of mobility region from pBR322
    242..399     -  CDS            lacZα (fragment): LacZα fragment of β-galactosidase; lacZ fragment
   1128..1144    -  protein_bind   lac operator: The lac repressor binds to the lac operator to inhibit transcription in E. coli. This inhibition can be relieved by adding lactose or isopropyl-β-D-thiogalactopyranoside (IPTG). lac repressor encoded by lacI
   1152..1182    -  promoter       lac promoter: promoter for the E. coli lac operon
   1197..1218    -  protein_bind   CAP binding site: CAP binding activates transcription in the presence of cAMP. E. coli catabolite activator protein
   1231..1323    -  CDS            lacI (fragment): lac repressor; lacI; The lac repressor binds to the lac operator to inhibit transcription in E. coli. This inhibition can be relieved by adding lactose or isopropyl-β-D-thiogalactopyranoside (IPTG).
   1506..2094    -  rep_origin     ori: high-copy-number ColE1/pMB1/pBR322/pUC origin of replication
   2265..3080    -  CDS            KanR: aminoglycoside phosphotransferase; aph(3')-Ia; confers resistance to kanamycin in bacteria or G418 (Geneticin®) in eukaryotes
   3081..3185    -  promoter       AmpR promoter: bla
   3280..35      +  CDS            rop (fragment) (across the origin): Rop protein, which maintains plasmids at low copy number; rop
>Addgene plasmid #121361 | pUC57-Kan_ina168_g11067 | depositor full sequence | sequence record 231471 | pUC57-Kan_ina168_g11067 sequence 3280 bps
TCGCGCGTTTCGGTGATGACGGTGAAAACCTCTGACACATGCAGCTCCCGGAGACGGTCACAGCTTGTCT
GTAAGCGGATGCCGGGAGCAGACAAGCCCGTCAGGGCGCGTCAGCGGGTGTTGGCGGGTGTCGGGGCTGG
CTTAACTATGCGGCATCAGAGCAGATTGTACTGAGAGTGCACCATATGCGGTGTGAAATACCGCACAGAT
GCGTAAGGAGAAAATACCGCATCAGGCGCCATTCGCCATTCAGGCTGCGCAACTGTTGGGAAGGGCGATC
GGTGCGGGCCTCTTCGCTATTACGCCAGCTGGCGAAAGGGGGATGTGCTGCAAGGCGATTAAGTTGGGTA
ACGCCAGGGTTTTCCCAGTCACGACGTTGTAAAACGACGGCCAGTGAATTGACGCGTATTGGGATGGAAC
TTGGTCTCTAAGCTCAACAATATTTATATCTAGCACATTGAGCAAAAATAGCATAAGAATCTGGATTTTT
AATAGATTCAGTATTATGAATACCATCCCATTCACAACCATAATCTTTCCATTCTTTCAAAATAATATGA
ACCATTTCATGCAAAATAATAGTATCTTGATTACCAGCAGTAATTTCTCTAGAATTAACTGGATTATTAA
AAAATGGTGGACAAATAACAATTTCTTTTTCATTAATCAAAGCATAAGCCAAATTATGAACTTCTTCTCT
AACACAAGTATAAACATTTTTATCATGACAAGTCAAAGAAATTTCATCAGCATCTCTATTACATTCTTTA
TAAATTTCATTAAAATTATTTTGAACCCAATTTTGAATATCAGTAGAATCAGTTTTAAAAATCAATTTAA
ACAATCTATTATTAGATTTAACAGCATGATAACCCCAAGAAGCCAATTCAGCACAAGATTTCAAAGCAGC
TCTAATTTCAGAAGCTTGAGAATCAGAACATTGAGAATATCTTTCAATATAAGCTCTTCTTTTCAAATCA
CCATGAATATGATTTGGAATTGGATTATAATCATAAACTGGATGAGAAAAAGTACCAATATTAGTAAAAG
CCATTAGAGACCAAGTTCCATCCCAATGGCGCGCCGAGCTTGGCTCGAGCATGGTCATAGCTGTTTCCTG
TGTGAAATTGTTATCCGCTCACAATTCCACACAACATACGAGCCGGAAGCATAAAGTGTAAAGCCTGGGG
TGCCTAATGAGTGAGCTAACTCACATTAATTGCGTTGCGCTCACTGCCCGCTTTCCAGTCGGGAAACCTG
TCGTGCCAGCTGCATTAATGAATCGGCCAACGCGCGGGGAGAGGCGGTTTGCGTATTGGGCGCTCTTCCG
CTTCCTCGCTCACTGACTCGCTGCGCTCGGTCGTTCGGCTGCGGCGAGCGGTATCAGCTCACTCAAAGGC
GGTAATACGGTTATCCACAGAATCAGGGGATAACGCAGGAAAGAACATGTGAGCAAAAGGCCAGCAAAAG
GCCAGGAACCGTAAAAAGGCCGCGTTGCTGGCGTTTTTCCATAGGCTCCGCCCCCCTGACGAGCATCACA
AAAATCGACGCTCAAGTCAGAGGTGGCGAAACCCGACAGGACTATAAAGATACCAGGCGTTTCCCCCTGG
AAGCTCCCTCGTGCGCTCTCCTGTTCCGACCCTGCCGCTTACCGGATACCTGTCCGCCTTTCTCCCTTCG
GGAAGCGTGGCGCTTTCTCATAGCTCACGCTGTAGGTATCTCAGTTCGGTGTAGGTCGTTCGCTCCAAGC
TGGGCTGTGTGCACGAACCCCCCGTTCAGCCCGACCGCTGCGCCTTATCCGGTAACTATCGTCTTGAGTC
CAACCCGGTAAGACACGACTTATCGCCACTGGCAGCAGCCACTGGTAACAGGATTAGCAGAGCGAGGTAT
GTAGGCGGTGCTACAGAGTTCTTGAAGTGGTGGCCTAACTACGGCTACACTAGAAGAACAGTATTTGGTA
TCTGCGCTCTGCTGAAGCCAGTTACCTTCGGAAAAAGAGTTGGTAGCTCTTGATCCGGCAAACAAACCAC
CGCTGGTAGCGGTGGTTTTTTTGTTTGCAAGCAGCAGATTACGCGCAGAAAAAAAGGATCTCAAGAAGAT
CCTTTGATCTTTTCTACGGGGTCTGACGCTCAGTGGAACGAAAACTCACGTTAAGGGATTTTGGTCATGA
GATTATCAAAAAGGATCTTCACCTAGATCCTTTTAAATTAAAAATGAAGTTTTAAATCAATCTAAAGTAT
ATATGAGTAAACTTGGTCTGACAGTTAGAAAAACTCATCGAGCATCAAATGAAACTGCAATTTATTCATA
TCAGGATTATCAATACCATATTTTTGAAAAAGCCGTTTCTGTAATGAAGGAGAAAACTCACCGAGGCAGT
TCCATAGGATGGCAAGATCCTGGTATCGGTCTGCGATTCCGACTCGTCCAACATCAATACAACCTATTAA
TTTCCCCTCGTCAAAAATAAGGTTATCAAGTGAGAAATCACCATGAGTGACGACTGAATCCGGTGAGAAT
GGCAAAAGTTTATGCATTTCTTTCCAGACTTGTTCAACAGGCCAGCCATTACGCTCGTCATCAAAATCAC
TCGCATCAACCAAACCGTTATTCATTCGTGATTGCGCCTGAGCGAGACGAAATACGCGATCGCTGTTAAA
AGGACAATTACAAACAGGAATCGAATGCAACCGGCGCAGGAACACTGCCAGCGCATCAACAATATTTTCA
CCTGAATCAGGATATTCTTCTAATACCTGGAATGCTGTTTTCCCAGGGATCGCAGTGGTGAGTAACCATG
CATCATCAGGAGTACGGATAAAATGCTTGATGGTCGGAAGAGGCATAAATTCCGTCAGCCAGTTTAGTCT
GACCATCTCATCTGTAACATCATTGGCAACGCTACCTTTGCCATGTTTCAGAAACAACTCTGGCGCATCG
GGCTTCCCATACAATCGATAGATTGTCGCACCTGATTGCCCGACATTATCGCGAGCCCATTTATACCCAT
ATAAATCAGCATCCATGTTGGAATTTAATCGCGGCCTAGAGCAAGACGTTTCCCGTTGAATATGGCTCAT
ACTCTTCCTTTTTCAATATTATTGAAGCATTTATCAGGGTTATTGTCTCATGAGCGGATACATATTTGAA
TGTATTTAGAAAAATAAACAAATAGGGGTTCCGCGCACATTTCCCCGAAAAGTGCCACCTGACGTCTAAG
AAACCATTATTATCATGACATTAACCTATAAAAATAGGCGTATCACGAGGCCCTTTCGTC
