>Addgene plasmid #121361 | pUC57-Kan_ina168_g11067 | depositor partial sequence | sequence record 230974 | ina168_g11067
TTGGTCTCTAATGGCTTTTACTAATATTGGTACTTTTTCTCATCCAGTTTATGATTATAATCCAATTCCA
AATCATATTCATGGTGATTTGAAAAGAAGAGCTTATATTGAAAGATATTCTCAATGTTCTGATTCTCAAG
CTTCTGAAATTAGAGCTGCTTTGAAATCTTGTGCTGAATTGGCTTCTTGGGGTTATCATGCTGTTAAATC
TAATAATAGATTGTTTAAATTGATTTTTAAAACTGATTCTACTGATATTCAAAATTGGGTTCAAAATAAT
TTTAATGAAATTTATAAAGAATGTAATAGAGATGCTGATGAAATTTCTTTGACTTGTCATGATAAAAATG
TTTATACTTGTGTTAGAGAAGAAGTTCATAATTTGGCTTATGCTTTGATTAATGAAAAAGAAATTGTTAT
TTGTCCACCATTTTTTAATAATCCAGTTAATTCTAGAGAAATTACTGCTGGTAATCAAGATACTATTATT
TTGCATGAAATGGTTCATATTATTTTGAAAGAATGGAAAGATTATGGTTGTGAATGGGATGGTATTCATA
ATACTGAATCTATTAAAAATCCAGATTCTTATGCTATTTTTGCTCAATGTGCTAGATATAAATATTGTTG
AGCTTAGAGACCAA
