>Addgene plasmid #121361 | pUC57-Kan_ina168_g11067 | depositor partial sequence | sequence record 230975 | empty_vector
TCGCGCGTTTCGGTGATGACGGTGAAAACCTCTGACACATGCAGCTCCCGGAGACGGTCACAGCTTGTCT
GTAAGCGGATGCCGGGAGCAGACAAGCCCGTCAGGGCGCGTCAGCGGGTGTTGGCGGGTGTCGGGGCTGG
CTTAACTATGCGGCATCAGAGCAGATTGTACTGAGAGTGCACCATATGCGGTGTGAAATACCGCACAGAT
GCGTAAGGAGAAAATACCGCATCAGGCGCCATTCGCCATTCAGGCTGCGCAACTGTTGGGAAGGGCGATC
GGTGCGGGCCTCTTCGCTATTACGCCAGCTGGCGAAAGGGGGATGTGCTGCAAGGCGATTAAGTTGGGTA
ACGCCAGGGTTTTCCCAGTCACGACGTTGTAAAACGACGGCCAGTGAATTGACGCGTATTGGGATATCCC
AATGGCGCGCCGAGCTTGGCTCGAGCATGGTCATAGCTGTTTCCTGTGTGAAATTGTTATCCGCTCACAA
TTCCACACAACATACGAGCCGGAAGCATAAAGTGTAAAGCCTGGGGTGCCTAATGAGTGAGCTAACTCAC
ATTAATTGCGTTGCGCTCACTGCCCGCTTTCCAGTCGGGAAACCTGTCGTGCCAGCTGCATTAATGAATC
GGCCAACGCGCGGGGAGAGGCGGTTTGCGTATTGGGCGCTCTTCCGCTTCCTCGCTCACTGACTCGCTGC
GCTCGGTCGTTCGGCTGCGGCGAGCGGTATCAGCTCACTCAAAGGCGGTAATACGGTTATCCACAGAATC
AGGGGATAACGCAGGAAAGAACATGTGAGCAAAAGGCCAGCAAAAGGCCAGGAACCGTAAAAAGGCCGCG
TTGCTGGCGTTTTTCCATAGGCTCCGCCCCCCTGACGAGCATCACAAAAATCGACGCTCAAGTCAGAGGT
GGCGAAACCCGACAGGACTATAAAGATACCAGGCGTTTCCCCCTGGAAGCTCCCTCGTGCGCTCTCCTGT
TCCGACCCTGCCGCTTACCGGATACCTGTCCGCCTTTCTCCCTTCGGGAAGCGTGGCGCTTTCTCATAGC
TCACGCTGTAGGTATCTCAGTTCGGTGTAGGTCGTTCGCTCCAAGCTGGGCTGTGTGCACGAACCCCCCG
TTCAGCCCGACCGCTGCGCCTTATCCGGTAACTATCGTCTTGAGTCCAACCCGGTAAGACACGACTTATC
GCCACTGGCAGCAGCCACTGGTAACAGGATTAGCAGAGCGAGGTATGTAGGCGGTGCTACAGAGTTCTTG
AAGTGGTGGCCTAACTACGGCTACACTAGAAGAACAGTATTTGGTATCTGCGCTCTGCTGAAGCCAGTTA
CCTTCGGAAAAAGAGTTGGTAGCTCTTGATCCGGCAAACAAACCACCGCTGGTAGCGGTGGTTTTTTTGT
TTGCAAGCAGCAGATTACGCGCAGAAAAAAAGGATCTCAAGAAGATCCTTTGATCTTTTCTACGGGGTCT
GACGCTCAGTGGAACGAAAACTCACGTTAAGGGATTTTGGTCATGAGATTATCAAAAAGGATCTTCACCT
AGATCCTTTTAAATTAAAAATGAAGTTTTAAATCAATCTAAAGTATATATGAGTAAACTTGGTCTGACAG
TTAGAAAAACTCATCGAGCATCAAATGAAACTGCAATTTATTCATATCAGGATTATCAATACCATATTTT
TGAAAAAGCCGTTTCTGTAATGAAGGAGAAAACTCACCGAGGCAGTTCCATAGGATGGCAAGATCCTGGT
ATCGGTCTGCGATTCCGACTCGTCCAACATCAATACAACCTATTAATTTCCCCTCGTCAAAAATAAGGTT
ATCAAGTGAGAAATCACCATGAGTGACGACTGAATCCGGTGAGAATGGCAAAAGTTTATGCATTTCTTTC
CAGACTTGTTCAACAGGCCAGCCATTACGCTCGTCATCAAAATCACTCGCATCAACCAAACCGTTATTCA
TTCGTGATTGCGCCTGAGCGAGACGAAATACGCGATCGCTGTTAAAAGGACAATTACAAACAGGAATCGA
ATGCAACCGGCGCAGGAACACTGCCAGCGCATCAACAATATTTTCACCTGAATCAGGATATTCTTCTAAT
ACCTGGAATGCTGTTTTCCCAGGGATCGCAGTGGTGAGTAACCATGCATCATCAGGAGTACGGATAAAAT
GCTTGATGGTCGGAAGAGGCATAAATTCCGTCAGCCAGTTTAGTCTGACCATCTCATCTGTAACATCATT
GGCAACGCTACCTTTGCCATGTTTCAGAAACAACTCTGGCGCATCGGGCTTCCCATACAATCGATAGATT
GTCGCACCTGATTGCCCGACATTATCGCGAGCCCATTTATACCCATATAAATCAGCATCCATGTTGGAAT
TTAATCGCGGCCTAGAGCAAGACGTTTCCCGTTGAATATGGCTCATACTCTTCCTTTTTCAATATTATTG
AAGCATTTATCAGGGTTATTGTCTCATGAGCGGATACATATTTGAATGTATTTAGAAAAATAAACAAATA
GGGGTTCCGCGCACATTTCCCCGAAAAGTGCCACCTGACGTCTAAGAAACCATTATTATCATGACATTAA
CCTATAAAAATAGGCGTATCACGAGGCCCTTTCGTC
