>Addgene plasmid #121361 | pUC57-Kan_ina168_g11067 | addgene partial sequence | sequence record 238254 | M13-F20 5'-TGTAAAACGACGGCCAGT-3'
TTGGTCTCTAAGCTCAACAATATTTATATCTAGCACATTGAGCAAAAATAGCATAAGAATCTGGATTTTT
AATAGATTCAGTATTATGAATACCATCCCATTCACAACCATAATCTTTCCATTCTTTCAAAATAATATGA
ACCATTTCATGCAAAATAATAGTATCTTGATTACCAGCAGTAATTTCTCTAGAATTAACTGGATTATTAA
AAAATGGTGGACAAATAACAATTTCTTTTTCATTAATCAAAGCATAAGCCAAATTATGAACTTCTTCTCT
AACACAAGTATAAACATTTTTATCATGACAAGTCAAAGAAATTTCATCAGCATCTCTATTACATTCTTTA
TAAATTTCATTAAAATTATTTTGAACCCAATTTTGAATATCAGTAGAATCAGTTTTAAAAATCAATTTAA
ACAATCTATTATTAGATTTAACAGCATGATAACCCCAAGAAGCCAATTCAGCACAAGATTTCAAAGCAGC
TCTAATTTCAGAAGCTTGAGAATCAGAACATTGAGAATATCTTTCAATATAAGCTCTTCTTTTCAAATCA
CCATGAATATGATTTGGAATTGGATTATAATCATAAACTGGATGAGAAAAAGTACCAATATTAGTAAAAG
CCATTAGAGACCAAGTTCCATCCCAATGGCGCGCCGAGCTTGGCTCGAGCATGGTCATAGCTGTTTCCTG
TGTGAAATTGTTATCCGCTCACAATTCCACACAACATACGAGCCGGAAGCATAAAGTGTAAAGCCTGGGG
TGCCTAATGAGTGAGCTAACTCACATTAATTGCGTTGCGCTCACTGCCCGCTTTCCAGTCGGGAAACCTG
TCGTGCCAGCTGCATTAATGAATCGGCCAACGCGCGGGGAGAGGCGGTTTGCGTATTGGGCGCTCTTCCG
CTTCCTCGCTCACTGACTCGCTGCGCTCGGTCGTTCGGCTGCGGCGAGCGGTATCAGCTCACTC
